>Addgene plasmid #171754 | pLIC-myc-GBAi W211A | addgene full sequence | sequence record 336180 | Addgene NGS Result
GACATTGATTATTGACTAGTTATTAATAGTAATCAATTACGGGGTCATTAGTTCATAGCCCATATATGGA
GTTCCGCGTTACATAACTTACGGTAAATGGCCCGCCTGGCTGACCGCCCAACGACCCCCGCCCATTGACG
TCAATAATGACGTATGTTCCCATAGTAACGCCAATAGGGACTTTCCATTGACGTCAATGGGTGGAGTATT
TACGGTAAACTGCCCACTTGGCAGTACATCAAGTGTATCATATGCCAAGTACGCCCCCTATTGACGTCAA
TGACGGTAAATGGCCCGCCTGGCATTATGCCCAGTACATGACCTTATGGGACTTTCCTACTTGGCAGTAC
ATCTACGTATTAGTCATCGCTATTACCATGGTGATGCGGTTTTGGCAGTACATCAATGGGCGTGGATAGC
GGTTTGACTCACGGGGATTTCCAAGTCTCCACCCCATTGACGTCAATGGGAGTTTGTTTTGGCACCAAAA
TCAACGGGACTTTCCAAAATGTCGTAACAACTCCGCCCCATTGACGCAAATGGGCGGTAGGCGTGTACGG
TGGGAGGTCTATATAAGCAGAGCTCTCTGGCTAACTAGAGAACCCACTGCTTACTGGCTTATCGAAATTA
ATACGACTCACTATAGGGAGACCCAAGCTGGCTAGCGTTTAAACTTAAGCTTGGTACCGAGCTCGGATCC
ATGGAACAAAAACTTATTTCTGAAGAAGATCTGGGAATTCTGTACTTCCAATCCAATGCGGACGGAGAGA
AAGCGGCCAAAGAAGTGAAGCTGCTGCTGCTCGGCGCTGGAGAATCTGGTAAAAGTACTATTGTGAAACA
GATGAAAATCATTCATGAGGATGGCTATTCCGAGGACGAGTGTAAGCAGTATAAAGTTGTCGTCTACAGC
AATACCATTCAGTCCATCATTGCAATCATAAGAGCCATGGGACGGTTGAAGATTGATTTTGGGGAAGCTG
CCAGAGCGGATGATGCCCGACAGTTATTTGTTTTAGCTGGCAGTGCTGAGGAAGGAGTCATGACTTCAGA
ACTAGCAGGCGTGATTAAACGTTTATGGCGAGATGGCGGGGTGCAGGCATGCTTCAGCAGGTCCAGGGAA
TATCAGCTCATTGATTCTGCTTCATATTACCTAAATGATTTGGATAGAATATCCCAGACCAACTACATTC
CAACTCAGCAAGATGTTCTTCGGACGAGAGTGAAGACTACAGGCATTGTGGAGACCCACTTCACCTTCAA
GGAGCTCTACTTCAAAATGTTTGATGTAGGTGCCCAAAGATCCGAACGGAAAAAGGCGATCCACTGTTTT
GAGGGAGTGACAGCAATTATCTTTTGTGTGGCTCTCAGTGATTACGACCTTGTTCTGGCTGAGGACGAGG
AAATGAACCGAATGCATGAAAGCATGAAATTGTTTGACAGCATTTGTAACAACAAATGGTTTACAGACAC
TTCAATCATTCTCTTCCTTAATAAGAAAGACCTTTTTGAGGAAAAAATAAAGAGGAGTCCATTAACAATC
TGTTATCCAGAATACACAGGTTCCAATACGTACGAAGAGGCAGCTGCTTACATCCAGTGCCAGTTTGAAG
ATCTGAACCGAAGAAAGGACACCAAGGAGGTCTACACTCACTTTACCTGTGCCACTGACACCAAAAACGT
GCAGTTTGTTTTTGATGCTGTTACAGATGTCATCATTAAATAGCGCATTGGAAGTGGATAACTCGAGCAT
GCATCTAGAGGGCCCGTTTAAACCCGCTGATCAGCCTCGACTGTGCCTTCTAGTTGCCAGCCATCTGTTG
TTTGCCCCTCCCCCGTGCCTTCCTTGACCCTGGAAGGTGCCACTCCCACTGTCCTTTCCTAATAAAATGA
GGAAATTGCATCGCATTGTCTGAGTAGGTGTCATTCTATTCTGGGGGGTGGGGTGGGGCAGGACAGCAAG
GGGGAGGATTGGGAAGACAATAGCAGGCATGCTGGGGATGCGGTGGGCTCTATGGCTTCTGAGGCGGAAA
GAACCAGCTGGGGCTCTAGGGGGTATCCCC
[124 nt withheld, positions 2061-2184]
C
[91 nt withheld, positions 2186-2276]
A
[49 nt withheld, positions 2278-2326]
CCTTTGACGTTGGAGTCCACGTTCTTT
[37 nt withheld, positions 2354-2390]
ACCCTATCTCGGTCTATTCTTTTGATTTATAAGGGATTTTGCCGATTTCGGCCTATTGGTTAAAAAATGA
GCTGATTTAACAAAAATTTAACGCGAATTAATTCTGTGGAATGTGTGTCAGTTAGGGTGTGGAAAGTCCC
CAGGCTCCCCAGCAGGCAGAAGTATGCAAAGCATGCATCTCAATTAGTCAGCAACCAGGTGTGGAAAGTC
CCCAGGCTCCCCAGCAGGCAGAAGTATGCAAAGCATGCATCTCAATTAGTCAGCAACCATAGTCCCGCCC
CTAACTCCGCCCATCCCGCCCCTAACTCCGCCCAGTTCCGCCCATTCTCCGCCCCATGGCTGACTAATTT
TTTTTATTTATGCAGAGGCCGAGGCCGCCTCTGCCTCTGAGCTATTCCAGAAGTAGTGAGGAGGCTTTTT
TGGAGGCCTAGGCTTTTGCAAAAAGCTCCCGGGAGCTTGTATATCCATTTTCGGATCTGATCAGCACGTG
ATGAAAAAGCCTGAACTCACCGCGACGTCTGTCGAGAAGTTTCTGATCGAAAAGTTCGACAGCGTCTCCG
ACCTGATGCAGCTCTCGGAGGGCGAAGAATCTCGTGCTTTCAGCTTCGATGTAGGAGGGCGTGGATATGT
CCTGCGGGTAAATAGCTGCGCCGATGGTTTCTACAAAGATCGTTATGTTTATCGGCACTTTGCATCGGCC
GCGCTCCCGATTCCGGAAGTGCTTGACATTGGGGAATTTAGCGAGAGCCTGACCTATTGCATCTCCCGCC
GTGCACAGGGTGTCACGTTGCAAGACCTGCCTGAAACCGAACTGCCCGCTGTTCTGCAGCCGGTCGCGGA
GGCCATGGATGCGATCGCTGCGGCCGATCTTAGCCAGACGAGCGGGTTCGGCCCATTCGGACCGCAAGGA
ATCGGTCAATACACTACATGGCGTGATTTCATATGCGCGATTGCTGATCCCCATGTGTATCACTGGCAAA
CTGTGATGGACGACACCGTCAGTGCGTCCGTCGCGCAGGCTCTCGATGAGCTGATGCTTTGGGCCGAGGA
CTGCCCCGAAGTCCGGCACCTCGTGCACGCGGATTTCGGCTCCAACAATGTCCTGACGGACAATGGCCGC
ATAACAGCGGTCATTGACTGGAGCGAGGCGATGTTCGGGGATTCCCAATACGAGGTCGCCAACATCTTCT
TCTGGAGGCCGTGGTTGGCTTGTATGGAGCAGCAGACGCGCTACTTCGAGCGGAGGCATCCGGAGCTTGC
AGGATCGCCGCGGCTCCGGGCGTATATGCTCCGCATTGGTCTTGACCAACTCTATCAGAGCTTGGTTGAC
GGCAATTTCGATGATGCAGCTTGGGCGCAGGGTCGATGCGACGCAATCGTCCGATCCGGAGCCGGGACTG
TCGGGCGTACACAAATCGCCCGCAGAAGCGCGGCCGTCTGGACCGATGGCTGTGTAGAAGTACTCGCCGA
TAGTGGAAACCGACGCCCCAGCACTCGTCCGAGGGCAAAGGAATAGCACGTGCTACGAGATTTCGATTCC
ACCGCCGCCTTCTATGAAAGGTTGGGCTTCGGAATCGTTTTCCGGGACGCCGGCTGGATGATCCTCCAGC
GCGGGGATCTCATGCTGGAGTTCTTCGCCCACCCCAACTTGTTTATTGCAGCTTATAATGGTTACAAATA
AAGCAATAGCATCACAAATTTCACAAATAAAGCATTTTTTTCACTGCATTCTAGTTGTGGTTTGTCCAAA
CTCATCAATGTATCTTATCATGTCTGTATACCGTCGACCTCTAGCTAGAGCTTGGCGTAATCATGGTCAT
AGCTGTTTCCTGTGTGAAATTGTTATCCGCTCACAATTCCACACAACATACGAGCCGGAAGCATAAAGTG
TAAAGCCTGGGGTGCCTAATGAGTGAGCTAACTCACATTAATTGCGTTGCGCTCACTGCCCGCTTTCCAG
TCGGGAAACCTGTCGTGCCAGCTGCATTAATGAATCGGCCAACGCGCGGGGAGAGGCGGTTTGCGTATTG
GGCGCTCTTCCGCTTCCTCGCTCACTGACTCGCTGCGCTCGGTCGTTCGGCTGCGGCGAGCGGTATCAGC
TCACTCAAAGGCGGTAATACGGTTATCCACAGAATCAGGGGATAACGCAGGAAAGAACATGTGAGCAAAA
GGCCAGCAAAAGGCCAGGAACCGTAAAAAGGCCGCGTTGCTGGCGTTTTTCCATAGGCTCCGCCCCCCTG
ACGAGCATCACAAAAATCGACGCTCAAGTCAGAGGTGGCGAAACCCGACAGGACTATAAAGATACCAGGC
GTTTCCCCCTGGAAGCTCCCTCGTGCGCTCTCCTGTTCCGACCCTGCCGCTTACCGGATACCTGTCCGCC
TTTCTCCCTTCGGGAAGCGTGGCGCTTTCTCATAGCTCACGCTGTAGGTATCTCAGTTCGGTGTAGGTCG
TTCGCTCCAAGCTGGGCTGTGTGCACGAACCCCCCGTTCAGCCCGACCGCTGCGCCTTATCCGGTAACTA
TCGTCTTGAGTCCAACCCGGTAAGACACGACTTATCGCCACTGGCAGCAGCCACTGGTAACAGGATTAGC
AGAGCGAGGTATGTAGGCGGTGCTACAGAGTTCTTGAAGTGGTGGCCTAACTACGGCTACACTAGAAGAA
CAGTATTTGGTATCTGCGCTCTGCTGAAGCCAGTTACCTTCGGAAAAAGAGTTGGTAGCTCTTGATCCGG
CAAACAAACCACCGCTGGTAGCGGTGGTTTTTTTGTTTGCAAGCAGCAGATTACGCGCAGAAAAAAAGGA
TCTCAAGAAGATCCTTTGATCTTTTCTACGGGGTCTGACGCTCAGTGGAACGAAAACTCACGTTAAGGGA
TTTTGGTCATGAGATTATCAAAAAGGATCTTCACCTAGATCCTTTTAAATTAAAAATGAAGTTTTAAATC
AATCTAAAGTATATATGAGTAAACTTGGTCTGACAGTTACCAATGCTTAATCAGTGAGGCACCTATCTCA
GCGATCTGTCTATTTCGTTCATCCATAGTTGCCTGACTCCCCGTCGTGTAGATAACTACGATACGGGAGG
GCTTACCATCTGGCCCCAGTGCTGCAATGATACCGCGAGACCCACGCTCACCGGCTCCAGATTTATCAGC
AATAAACCAGCCAGCCGGAAGGGCCGAGCGCAGAAGTGGTCCTGCAACTTTATCCGCCTCCATCCAGTCT
ATTAATTGTTGCCGGGAAGCTAGAGTAAGTAGTTCGCCAGTTAATAGTTTGCGCAACGTTGTTGCCATTG
CTACAGGCATCGTGGTGTCACGCTCGTCGTTTGGTATGGCTTCATTCAGCTCCGGTTCCCAACGATCAAG
GCGAGTTACATGATCCCCCATGTTGTGCAAAAAAGCGGTTAGCTCCTTCGGTCCTCCGATCGTTGTCAGA
AGTAAGTTGGCCGCAGTGTTATCACTCATGGTTATGGCAGCACTGCATAATTCTCTTACTGTCATGCCAT
CCGTAAGATGCTTTTCTGTGACTGGTGAGTACTCAACCAAGTCATTCTGAGAATAGTGTATGCGGCGACC
GAGTTGCTCTTGCCCGGCGTCAATACGGGATAATACCGCGCCACATAGCAGAACTTTAAAAGTGCTCATC
ATTGGAAAACGTTCTTCGGGGCGAAAACTCTCAAGGATCTTACCGCTGTTGAGATCCAGTTCGATGTAAC
CCACTCGTGCACCCAACTGATCTTCAGCATCTTTTACTTTCACCAGCGTTTCTGGGTGAGCAAAAACAGG
AAGGCAAAATGCCGCAAAAAAGGGAATAAGGGCGACACGGAAATGTTGAATACTCATACTCTTCCTTTTT
CAATCTTATTGAAGCATTTATCAGGGTTATTGTCTCATGAGCGGATACATATTTGAATGTATTTAGAAAA
ATAAACAAATAGGGGTTCCGCGCACATTTCCCCGAAAAGTGCCACCTGACGTCGACGGATCGGGAGATCT
CCCGATCCCCTATGGTGCACTCTCAGTACAATCTGCTCTGATGCCGCATAGTTAAGCCAGTATCTGCTCC
CTGCTTGTGTGTTGGAGGTCGCTGAGTAGTGCGCGAGCAAAATTTAAGCTACAACAAGGCAAGGCTTGAC
CGACAATTGCATGAAGAATCTGCTTAGGGTTAGGCGTTTTGCGCTGCTTCGCGATGTACGGGCCAGATAT
ACGCGTT
Features (pLannotate 1.2.2; 20 found; start..end, strand, type, name):
      1..380     +  enhancer       CMV enhancer: human cytomegalovirus immediate early enhancer
    381..584     +  promoter       CMV promoter: human cytomegalovirus (CMV) immediate early promoter
    580..613     +  LTR            5' LTR (truncated) (fragment): truncated 5' long terminal repeat (LTR) from HIV-1
    629..647     +  promoter       T7 promoter: promoter for bacteriophage T7 RNA polymerase
    761..1720    +  CDS            Gnai3 (fragment): GNAI3_RAT - Also known as Gnai-3. Experimental evidence at protein level: Swiss-Prot protein existence level 1. Heterotrimeric guanine nucleotide-binding proteins (G proteins) function as transducers downstream of G protein-coupled receptors (GPCRs) in numerous signaling cascades. The alpha chain contains the guanine nucleotide binding site and alternates between an active, GTP-bound state and an inactive, GDP-bound state. Signaling by an activated GPCR promotes GDP release and GTP binding. The alpha subunit has a low GTPase activity that converts bound GTP to GDP, thereby terminating the sign
   1791..2015    +  polyA_signal   bGH poly(A) signal: bovine growth hormone polyadenylation signal
   2019..2040    +  promoter       SV40 promoter (fragment): SV40 enhancer and early promoter
   2061..2489    +  rep_origin     f1 ori (sequence partly withheld): f1 bacteriophage origin of replication; arrow indicates direction of (+) strand synthesis
   2503..2832    +  promoter       SV40 promoter: SV40 enhancer and early promoter
   2881..3903    +  CDS            hph: KHYB_ECOLX - Experimental evidence at protein level: Swiss-Prot protein existence level 1. The aminoglycoside phosphotransferases achieve inactivation of their antibiotic substrates by phosphorylation. Only phosphorylates hygromycin and closely related compounds such as demethyl analogs and destomycin. From Escherichia coli.
   3916..4041    +  CDS            ble (fragment): BLE_KLEPN - Experimental evidence at protein level: Swiss-Prot protein existence level 1. Binding protein with a strong affinity to the bleomycin family of antibiotics. Binds to CL990; an antimitotic-antibiotic compound. From Klebsiella pneumoniae.
   4036..4157    +  polyA_signal   SV40 poly(A) signal: SV40 polyadenylation signal
   4230..4246    -  protein_bind   lac operator: The lac repressor binds to the lac operator to inhibit transcription in E. coli. This inhibition can be relieved by adding lactose or isopropyl-β-D-thiogalactopyranoside (IPTG). lac repressor encoded by lacI
   4254..4284    -  promoter       lac promoter: promoter for the E. coli lac operon
   4299..4320    -  protein_bind   CAP binding site: CAP binding activates transcription in the presence of cAMP. E. coli catabolite activator protein
   4333..4425    -  CDS            lacI (fragment): lac repressor; lacI; The lac repressor binds to the lac operator to inhibit transcription in E. coli. This inhibition can be relieved by adding lactose or isopropyl-β-D-thiogalactopyranoside (IPTG).
   4608..5196    -  rep_origin     ori: high-copy-number ColE1/pMB1/pBR322/pUC origin of replication
   5367..6227    -  CDS            AmpR: β-lactamase; bla; confers resistance to ampicillin, carbenicillin, and related antibiotics
   6228..6332    -  promoter       AmpR promoter: bla
   6391..6443    -  misc_feature   bom (fragment): basis of mobility region from pBR322
