[The description below was written by a language model from this plasmid's Addgene catalogue record and pLannotate feature annotations shown in this document.]
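Description:
pLIC-myc-GBAi W211A is a mammalian expression plasmid built on the pLIC-myc backbone, a ligation-independent cloning vector that supplies an N-terminal myc epitope tag. It is propagated in E. coli through a high-copy ColE1/pUC-type origin and selected with ampicillin via the β-lactamase gene and its native promoter. An f1 origin is also present, along with small remnants of lac regulatory sequence and a pBR322 bom fragment that are backbone carry-over. The sequenced plasmid is about 6.6 kb.

The payload is GBAi, an insert of about 960 bp recorded as rat-derived and synthetic. The feature table identifies it as a fragment of rat Gnai3, the alpha subunit of a heterotrimeric Gi protein, so GBAi is an engineered protein based on Gαi3. This version carries the W211A substitution; the record does not state what that mutation does. The associated publication describes a rationally engineered protein that specifically inhibits GPCR-independent G protein signaling, which is the context in which this variant was made. Expression is driven by the human CMV immediate-early enhancer and promoter and terminated by the bovine growth hormone polyadenylation signal. A T7 promoter lies upstream of the coding region and could support in vitro transcription. The myc tag is not annotated separately but would sit in the gap just before the Gnai3 segment, allowing detection or immunoprecipitation of the expressed protein.

A second cassette places the hygromycin phosphotransferase gene under the SV40 early promoter with an SV40 polyadenylation signal, offering hygromycin selection of stably transfected mammalian cells. A short ble fragment after it appears to be a non-functional remnant. The plasmid is intended for expression of myc-tagged GBAi W211A in mammalian cells.
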