Addgene plasmid #171754: pLIC-myc-GBAi W211A
Purpose: For the mammalian expression of myc-GBAi W211A
Depositing lab: Mikel Garcia-Marcos. Depositing organization: Boston University Medical Campus. Publication: Specific inhibition of GPCR-independent G protein signaling by a rationally engineered protein. Leyme A, Marivin A, Maziarz M, DiGiacomo V, Papakonstantinou MP, Patel PP, Blanco-Canosa JB, Walawalkar IA, Rodriguez-Davila G, Dominguez I, Garcia-Marcos M. Proc Natl Acad Sci U S A. 2017 Nov 28;114(48):E10319-E10328. doi: 10.1073/pnas.1707992114. Epub 2017 Nov 13. PubMed 29133411.
Backbone
  Vector backbone: pLIC-myc
  Backbone size w/o insert (bp): 6000
  Vector type: Mammalian Expression
Growth in bacteria
  Bacterial resistance: Ampicillin, 100 μg/mL
  Growth temperature: 37°C
  Growth strain: DH5alpha
  Copy number: High Copy
Gene/Insert
  Gene/Insert name: GBAi
  Species: R. norvegicus (rat), Synthetic
  Insert size (bp): 960
  Tag / fusion protein: myc (N terminal on backbone)
  Cloning method: Ligation Independent Cloning
  Sequencing primers: 5′ CMV-F
Terms and licenses: Academic/Nonprofit Terms; Industry Terms: Not Available to Industry
How to cite: pLIC-myc-GBAi W211A was a gift from Mikel Garcia-Marcos (Addgene plasmid # 171754 ; http://n2t.net/addgene:171754 ; RRID:Addgene_171754)
