>Addgene plasmid #171754 | pLIC-myc-GBAi W211A | depositor partial sequence | sequence record 333030 | LIC-GBAi W211A
TACTTCCAATCCAATGCGGACGGAGAGAAAGCGGCCAAAGAAGTGAAGCTGCTGCTGCTCGGCGCTGGAG
AATCTGGTAAAAGTACTATTGTGAAACAGATGAAAATCATTCATGAGGATGGCTATTCCGAGGACGAGTG
TAAGCAGTATAAAGTTGTCGTCTACAGCAATACCATTCAGTCCATCATTGCAATCATAAGAGCCATGGGA
CGGTTGAAGATTGATTTTGGGGAAGCTGCCAGAGCGGATGATGCCCGACAGTTATTTGTTTTAGCTGGCA
GTGCTGAGGAAGGAGTCATGACTTCAGAACTAGCAGGCGTGATTAAACGTTTATGGCGAGATGGCGGGGT
GCAGGCATGCTTCAGCAGGTCCAGGGAATATCAGCTCATTGATTCTGCTTCATATTACCTAAATGATTTG
GATAGAATATCCCAGACCAACTACATTCCAACTCAGCAAGATGTTCTTCGGACGAGAGTGAAGACTACAG
GCATTGTGGAGACCCACTTCACCTTCAAGGAGCTCTACTTCAAAATGTTTGATGTAGGTGCCCAAAGATC
CGAACGGAAAAAGGCGATCCACTGTTTTGAGGGAGTGACAGCAATTATCTTTTGTGTGGCTCTCAGTGAT
TACGACCTTGTTCTGGCTGAGGACGAGGAAATGAACCGAATGCATGAAAGCATGAAATTGTTTGACAGCA
TTTGTAACAACAAATGGTTTACAGACACTTCAATCATTCTCTTCCTTAATAAGAAAGACCTTTTTGAGGA
AAAAATAAAGAGGAGTCCATTAACAATCTGTTATCCAGAATACACAGGTTCCAATACGTACGAAGAGGCA
GCTGCTTACATCCAGTGCCAGTTTGAAGATCTGAACCGAAGAAAGGACACCAAGGAGGTCTACACTCACT
TTACCTGTGCCACTGACACCAAAAACGTGCAGTTTGTTTTTGATGCTGTTACAGATGTCATCATTAAATA
GCGCATTGGAAGTGGATAA
